>Addgene plasmid #217014 | pET-30a (+)_CDK2-7 chimera (I10L,T14Q,V64I,K88E,K89V,D92K,Q131N) | addgene full sequence | sequence record 431050 | Addgene NGS Result
ATCCGGATATAGTTCCTCCTTTCAGCAAAAAACCCCTCAAGACCCGTTTAGAGGCCCCAAGGGGTTATGC
TAGTTATTGCTCAGCGGTGGCAGCAGCCAACTCAGCTTCCTTTCGGGCTTTGTTAGCAGCCGGATCTCAG
TGGTGGTGGTGGTGGTGCTCGAGTGCGGCCGCAAGCTTGTCGACCTACAGGCGCAGATGCGGCACCGGTT
TGGTCACATCCTGAAAAAACGGATGCGCCAGCGCCGCTTTCGCGCTAATGCGTTTGTTCGGATCATAATG
CAGCATCTGGCTCAGCAGGCTGCGGCCATCTTCATCCAGCGGCGGCACCACTTTGCTAAAATCCTGGCGC
GCCCATTTCGGAAAGCTCGGTTTATAATCCGGCATGCTGGTCACGCCCGGCCACACCACTTCATCCGGGG
TGCCCAGGGTGCGAAAAATGCGAAACAGCTGATCAATTTCGCTATCGCCCGGAAACAGCGCGCGGCGGGT
CACCATTTCCGCAAAAATGCAGCCCAGGCTCCAAATATCCACCGCGGTGCTATAATATTTGCAGCCCAGC
AGAATTTCCGGCGCGCGATACCACAGGGTCACCACTTCATGGGTATAGGTGCGCACCGGCACGCCAAACG
CGCGCGCCAGGCCAAAATCCGCCAGTTTAATCGCGCCTTCGGTGTTAATCAGCAGGTTGTTCGGTTTCAG
ATCGCGATGCAGCACGCGATGGCTATGGCAAAACGCCAGGCCCTGCAGCAGCTGAAACAGATAGCTTTTA
ATCAGCGGCAGCGGAATGCCGGTCAGCGCGCTCGCTTTCATAAACACTTCCAGATCCTGATGCAGAAATT
CAAACACCAGATACAGTTTGTTTTCGGTATGAATCACATCCAGCAGTTTAATAATGTTCGGATGGTTCAG
TTCTTTCAGCAGGCTAATTTCGCGAATCGCGGTGCTCGGCACGCCTTCGGTTTCGGTATCCAGGCGAATT
TTTTTCAGCGCCACCACTTCGCCGGTCAGTTTGTTGCGCGCTTTATACACCACGCCATACTGGCCTTCGC
CCAGTTTTTCCACTTTCTGAAAGTTTTCCATGAATTCCGGGGATCCCAGGGGCCCCTGGAACAGAACTTC
CAGATCCGATTTTGGAGGATGGTCGCCACCACCAAACGTGGCTTGCCAGCCCTGCAAAGGCCATGCTATA
TACTTGCTGGATTTCAAGTACTTATCAATTTGTGGGATAGCTTCAATACGTTTTTTAAAACAAACTAATT
TTGGGAACGCATCCAGGCACATTGGGTCCATGTATAAAACAACATCAAGAGCGTCATACAACATGAAGTC
AGGATGGGTTACATGATCACCATTTAAATATGTTTTATGACATAAACGATCTTCGAACATTTTCAGCATT
TCAGGTAGCTTGCTAAGAAAATCAACTTTGAGAGTTTCAAAGTCTTTACTATATGCAATTCTCGAAACAC
CGTATCTAATATCCAAAACCGCTCCTTCAAGCATTGAAATCTCTGCACGCTCTTTTGGACAACCACCCAA
CATGTTGTGCTTGTCAGCTATATAACGTATGATGGCCATAGACTGTGTTAATTTAACATCACCATCAATA
TAATAAGGAAGATTGGGAAACTCCAAACCCAATTCAAACTTTTTGTTTCGCCATTTATCACCTTCATCGC
GCTCATACAAATGCTCTTCATATTTTTCTTCAAGATATTCCAAAAGAAGTCGAGTGGGTTGCACAAGGCC
CTTAATTTTCCAATAACCTAGTATAGGGGATGCATGGTGATGGTGATGGTGTGCCATATGTATATCTCCT
TCTTAAAGTTAAACAAAATTATTTCTAGAGGGGAATTGTTATCCGCTCACAATTCCCCTATAGTGAGTCG
TATTAATTTCGCGGGATCGAGATCGATCTCGATCCTCTACGCCGGACGCATCGTGGCCGGCATCACCGGC
GCCACAGGTGCGGTTGCTGGCGCCTATATCGCCGACATCACCGATGGGGAAGATCGGGCTCGCCACTTCG
GGCTCATGAGCGCTTGTTTCGGCGTGGGTATGGTGGCAGGCCCCGTGGCCGGGGGACTGTTGGGCGCCAT
CTCCTTGCATGCACCATTCCTTGCGGCGGCGGTGCTCAACGGCCTCAACCTACTACTGGGCTGCTTCCTA
ATGCAGGAGTCGCATAAGGGAGAGCGTCGAGATCCCGGACACCATCGAATGGCGCAAAACCTTTCGCGGT
ATGGCATGATAGCGCCCGGAAGAGAGTCAATTCAGGGTGGTGAATGTGAAACCAGTAACGTTATACGATG
TCGCAGAGTATGCCGGTGTCTCTTATCAGACCGTTTCCCGCGTGGTGAACCAGGCCAGCCACGTTTCTGC
GAAAACGCGGGAAAAAGTGGAAGCGGCGATGGCGGAGCTGAATTACATTCCCAACCGCGTGGCACAACAA
CTGGCGGGCAAACAGTCGTTGCTGATTGGCGTTGCCACCTCCAGTCTGGCCCTGCACGCGCCGTCGCAAA
TTGTCGCGGCGATTAAATCTCGCGCCGATCAACTGGGTGCCAGCGTGGTGGTGTCGATGGTAGAACGAAG
CGGCGTCGAAGCCTGTAAAGCGGCGGTGCACAATCTTCTCGCGCAACGCGTCAGTGGGCTGATCATTAAC
TATCCGCTGGATGACCAGGATGCCATTGCTGTGGAAGCTGCCTGCACTAATGTTCCGGCGTTATTTCTTG
ATGTCTCTGACCAGACACCCATCAACAGTATTATTTTCTCCCATGAAGACGGTACGCGACTGGGCGTGGA
GCATCTGGTCGCATTGGGTCACCAGCAAATCGCGCTGTTAGCGGGCCCATTAAGTTCTGTCTCGGCGCGT
CTGCGTCTGGCTGGCTGGCATAAATATCTCACTCGCAATCAAATTCAGCCGATAGCGGAACGGGAAGGCG
ACTGGAGTGCCATGTCCGGTTTTCAACAAACCATGCAAATGCTGAATGAGGGCATCGTTCCCACTGCGAT
GCTGGTTGCCAACGATCAGATGGCGCTGGGCGCAATGCGCGCCATTACCGAGTCCGGGCTGCGCGTTGGT
GCGGACATCTCGGTAGTGGGATACGACGATACCGAAGACAGCTCATGTTATATCCCGCCGTTAACCACCA
TCAAACAGGATTTTCGCCTGCTGGGGCAAACCAGCGTGGACCGCTTGCTGCAACTCTCTCAGGGCCAGGC
GGTGAAGGGCAATCAGCTGTTGCCCGTCTCACTGGTGAAAAGAAAAACCACCCTGGCGCCCAATACGCAA
ACCGCCTCTCCCCGCGCGTTGGCCGATTCATTAATGCAGCTGGCACGACAGGTTTCCCGACTGGAAAGCG
GGCAGTGAGCGCAACGCAATTAATGTAAGTTAGCTCACTCATTAGGCACCGGGATCTCGACCGATGCCCT
TGAGAGCCTTCAACCCAGTCAGCTCCTTCCGGTGGGCGCGGGGCATGACTATCGTCGCCGCACTTATGAC
TGTCTTCTTTATCATGCAACTCGTAGGACAGGTGCCGGCAGCGCTCTGGGTCATTTTCGGCGAGGACCGC
TTTCGCTGGAGCGCGACGATGATCGGCCTGTCGCTTGCGGTATTCGGAATCTTGCACGCCCTCGCTCAAG
CCTTCGTCACTGGTCCCGCCACCAAACGTTTCGGCGAGAAGCAGGCCATTATCGCCGGCATGGCGGCCCC
ACGGGTGCGCATGATCGTGCTCCTGTCGTTGAGGACCCGGCTAGGCTGGCGGGGTTGCCTTACTGGTTAG
CAGAATGAATCACCGATACGCGAGCGAACGTGAAGCGACTGCTGCTGCAAAACGTCTGCGACCTGAGCAA
CAACATGAATGGTCTTCGGTTTCCGTGTTTCGTAAAGTCTGGAAACGCGGAAGTCAGCGCCCTGCACCAT
TATGTTCCGGATCTGCATCGCAGGATGCTGCTGGCTACCCTGTGGAACACCTACATCTGTATTAACGAAG
CGCTGGCATTGACCCTGAGTGATTTTTCTCTGGTCCCGCCGCATCCATACCGCCAGTTGTTTACCCTCAC
AACGTTCCAGTAACCGGGCATGTTCATCATCAGTAACCCGTATCGTGAGCATCCTCTCTCGTTTCATCGG
TATCATTACCCCCATGAACAGAAATCCCCCTTACACGGAGGCATCAGTGACCAAACAGGAAAAAACCGCC
CTTAACATGGCCCGCTTTATCAGAAGCCAGACATTAACGCTTCTGGAGAAACTCAACGAGCTGGACGCGG
ATGAACAGGCAGACATCTGTGAATCGCTTCACGACCACGCTGATGAGCTTTACCGCAGCTGCCTCGCGCG
TTTCGGTGATGACGGTGAAAACCTCTGACACATGCAGCTCCCGGAGACGGTCACAGCTTGTCTGTAAGCG
GATGCCGGGAGCAGACAAGCCCGTCAGGGCGCGTCAGCGGGTGTTGGCGGGTGTCGGGGCGCAGCCATGA
CCCAGTCACGTAGCGATAGCGGAGTGTATACTGGCTTAACTATGCGGCATCAGAGCAGATTGTACTGAGA
GTGCACCATTGCGGTGTGAAATACCGCACAGATGCGTAAGGAGAAAATACCGCATCAGGCGCTCTTCCGC
TTCCTCGCTCACTGACTCGCTGCGCTCGGTCGTTCGGCTGCGGCGAGCGGTATCAGCTCACTCAAAGGCG
GTAATACGGTTATCCACAGAATCAGGGGATAACGCAGGAAAGAACATGTGAGCAAAAGGCCAGCAAAAGG
CCAGGAACCGTAAAAAGGCCGCGTTGCTGGCGTTTTTCCATAGGCTCCGCCCCCCTGACGAGCATCACAA
AAATCGACGCTCAAGTCAGAGGTGGCGAAACCCGACAGGACTATAAAGATACCAGGCGTTTCCCCCTGGA
AGCTCCCTCGTGCGCTCTCCTGTTCCGACCCTGCCGCTTACCGGATACCTGTCCGCCTTTCTCCCTTCGG
GAAGCGTGGCGCTTTCTCATAGCTCACGCTGTAGGTATCTCAGTTCGGTGTAGGTCGTTCGCTCCAAGCT
GGGCTGTGTGCACGAACCCCCCGTTCAGCCCGACCGCTGCGCCTTATCCGGTAACTATCGTCTTGAGTCC
AACCCGGTAAGACACGACTTATCGCCACTGGCAGCAGCCACTGGTAACAGGATTAGCAGAGCGAGGTATG
TAGGCGGTGCTACAGAGTTCTTGAAGTGGTGGCCTAACTACGGCTACACTAGAAGGACAGTATTTGGTAT
CTGCGCTCTGCTGAAGCCAGTTACCTTCGGAAAAAGAGTTGGTAGCTCTTGATCCGGCAAACAAACCACC
GCTGGTAGCGGTGGTTTTTTTGTTTGCAAGCAGCAGATTACGCGCAGAAAAAAAGGATCTCAAGAAGATC
CTTTGATCTTTTCTACGGGGTCTGACGCTCAGTGGAACGAAAACTCACGTTAAGGGATTTTGGTCATGAA
CAATAAAACTGTCTGCTTACATAAACAGTAATACAAGGGGTGTTATGAGCCATATTCAACGGGAAACGTC
TTGCTCTAGGCCGCGATTAAATTCCAACATGGATGCTGATTTATATGGGTATAAATGGGCTCGCGATAAT
GTCGGGCAATCAGGTGCGACAATCTATCGATTGTATGGGAAGCCCGATGCGCCAGAGTTGTTTCTGAAAC
ATGGCAAAGGTAGCGTTGCCAATGATGTTACAGATGAGATGGTCAGACTAAACTGGCTGACGGAATTTAT
GCCTCTTCCGACCATCAAGCATTTTATCCGTACTCCTGATGATGCATGGTTACTCACCACTGCGATCCCC
GGGAAAACAGCATTCCAGGTATTAGAAGAATATCCTGATTCAGGTGAAAATATTGTTGATGCGCTGGCAG
TGTTCCTGCGCCGGTTGCATTCGATTCCTGTTTGTAATTGTCCTTTTAACAGCGATCGCGTATTTCGTCT
CGCTCAGGCGCAATCACGAATGAATAACGGTTTGGTTGATGCGAGTGATTTTGATGACGAGCGTAATGGC
TGGCCTGTTGAACAAGTCTGGAAAGAAATGCATAAACTTTTGCCATTCTCACCGGATTCAGTCGTCACTC
ATGGTGATTTCTCACTTGATAACCTTATTTTTGACGAGGGGAAATTAATAGGTTGTATTGATGTTGGACG
AGTCGGAATCGCAGACCGATACCAGGATCTTGCCATCCTATGGAACTGCCTCGGTGAGTTTTCTCCTTCA
TTACAGAAACGGCTTTTTCAAAAATATGGTATTGATAATCCTGATATGAATAAATTGCAGTTTCATTTGA
TGCTCGATGAGTTTTTCTAAGAATTAATTCATGAGCGGATACATATTTGAATGTATTTAGAAAAATAAAC
AAATAGGGGTTCCGCGCACATTTCCCCGAAAAGTGCCACCTAAATTGTAAGCGTTAATATTTTGTTAAAA
TTCGCGTTAAATTTTTGTTAAATCAGCTCATTTTTTAACCAATAGGCCGAAATCGGCAAAATCCCTTATA
AATCAAAAGAATAGACCGAGATAGGGT
[37 nt withheld, positions 6538-6574]
AAAGAACGTGGACTCCAACGTCAAAGG
[49 nt withheld, positions 6602-6650]
T
[91 nt withheld, positions 6652-6742]
G
[124 nt withheld, positions 6744-6867]
CCCATTCGCCA
Features (pLannotate 1.2.2; 21 found; start..end, strand, type, name):
     26..73      -  terminator     T7 terminator: transcription terminator for bacteriophage T7 RNA polymerase
     81..130     -  CDS            SET1 (fragment): solubility-enhancement tag derived from T7 phage gene 10B
    140..157     -  CDS            9xHis (fragment): 9xHis affinity tag
    188..1081    -  CDS            CDK2: CDK2_HUMAN - Also known as CDKN2. Experimental evidence at protein level: Swiss-Prot protein existence level 1. Serine/threonine-protein kinase involved in the control of the cell cycle; essential for meiosis, but dispensable for mitosis. Phosphorylates CTNNB1, USP37, p53/TP53, NPM1, CDK7, RB1, BRCA2, MYC, NPAT, EZH2. Triggers duplication of centrosomes and DNA. Acts at the G1-S transition to promote the E2F transcriptional program and the initiation of DNA synthesis, and modulates G2 progression; controls the timing of entry into mitosis/meiosis by controlling the subsequent activation of cyc
   1129..1780    -  CDS            GST (fragment): glutathione S-transferase from Schistosoma japonicum
   1784..1801    -  CDS            6xHis: 6xHis affinity tag
   1815..1837    -  RBS            RBS: efficient ribosome binding site from bacteriophage T7 gene 10 (Olins and Rangwala, 1989)
   1852..1876    -  protein_bind   lac operator: The lac repressor binds to the lac operator to inhibit transcription in E. coli. This inhibition can be relieved by adding lactose or isopropyl-β-D-thiogalactopyranoside (IPTG). lac repressor encoded by lacI
   1877..1895    -  promoter       T7 promoter: promoter for bacteriophage T7 RNA polymerase
   1921..2200    +  CDS            TcR (fragment): tetracycline efflux protein; tet; confers resistance to tetracycline
   2208..2285    +  promoter       lacI promoter: lacI
   2286..3368    +  CDS            lacI: lac repressor; lacI; The lac repressor binds to the lac operator to inhibit transcription in E. coli. This inhibition can be relieved by adding lactose or isopropyl-β-D-thiogalactopyranoside (IPTG).
   3381..3402    +  protein_bind   CAP binding site: CAP binding activates transcription in the presence of cAMP. E. coli catabolite activator protein
   3417..3708    +  CDS            TcR (fragment): tetracycline efflux protein; tet; confers resistance to tetracycline
   3780..4160    -  CDS            YPB1_ECOLX: Protein predicted: Swiss-Prot protein existence level 4. From Escherichia coli.
   4177..4368    +  CDS            rop: Rop protein, which maintains plasmids at low copy number; rop
   4470..4609    +  misc_feature   bom: basis of mobility region from pBR322
   4795..5383    -  rep_origin     ori: high-copy-number ColE1/pMB1/pBR322/pUC origin of replication
   5505..6320    +  CDS            KanR: aminoglycoside phosphotransferase; aph(3')-Ia; confers resistance to kanamycin in bacteria or G418 (Geneticin®) in eukaryotes
   6329..6386    -  promoter       AmpR promoter (fragment): bla
   6439..6867    -  rep_origin     f1 ori (sequence partly withheld): f1 bacteriophage origin of replication; arrow indicates direction of (+) strand synthesis
