[The description below was written by a language model from this plasmid's Addgene catalogue record and pLannotate feature annotations shown in this document.]
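Description:
pET-30a (+)_CDK2-7 chimera (I10L,T14Q,V64I,K88E,K89V,D92K,Q131N) is a bacterial expression plasmid of about 6.9 kb, built on the pET-30a(+) backbone for producing an engineered human kinase in E. coli. It replicates from a pBR322-type ColE1 origin accompanied by the rop gene and bom region, which together typically give a moderate-to-low copy number, although the record lists copy number as unknown. Selection is by kanamycin through the aph(3')-Ia gene. An f1 origin is also present. The short tetracycline-resistance and AmpR-promoter fragments in the annotation are backbone remnants rather than functional markers.

The expression cassette uses a T7 promoter with an adjacent lac operator, the T7 gene 10 ribosome binding site and a T7 terminator. A plasmid-borne lacI gene supplies repressor, so transcription depends on T7 RNA polymerase in the host and is inducible with IPTG. The open reading frame begins with a 6xHis tag, followed by Schistosoma japonicum GST and then the kinase. The record describes the GST tag as N-terminal and removable with 3C ("C3") protease. The cleavage site itself is not annotated but would lie in the short linker between GST and the kinase. The insert is human CDK2 carrying seven substitutions (I10L, T14Q, V64I, K88E, K89V, D92K, Q131N), named as a CDK2-7 chimera and linked to both the CDK2 and CDK7 gene entries. A vector-derived His-tag fragment lies downstream of the kinase, but the record does not show whether it is translated. The associated publication concerns protein engineering for CDK7 crystallography and structure-based drug design, consistent with using this plasmid to make purified recombinant protein for structural studies.
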