Addgene plasmid #217014: pET-30a (+)_CDK2-7 chimera (I10L,T14Q,V64I,K88E,K89V,D92K,Q131N)
Purpose: Expression of CDK2-7 chimera in E.coli
Depositing lab: Manjeet Mukherjee. Depositing organization: Astex Therapeutics Limited. Publication: Protein engineering enables a soakable crystal form of human CDK7 primed for high-throughput crystallography and structure-based drug design. Mukherjee M, Day PJ, Laverty D, Bueren-Calabuig JA, Woodhead AJ, Griffiths-Jones C, Hiscock S, East C, Boyd S, O'Reilly M. Structure. 2024 Jun 9:S0969-2126(24)00188-6. doi: 10.1016/j.str.2024.05.011. PubMed 38870939.
Backbone
  Vector backbone: pET-30a (+)
  Vector type: Bacterial Expression
Growth in bacteria
  Bacterial resistance: Kanamycin, 50 μg/mL
  Growth temperature: 37°C
  Growth strain: DH5alpha
  Copy number: Unknown
Gene/Insert
  Gene/Insert name: CDK2-7 chimera (I10L,T14Q,V64I,K88E,K89V,D92K,Q131N)
  Species: H. sapiens (human)
  Insert size (bp): 1623
  Mutation: CDK2 (I10L,T14Q,V64I,K88E,K89V,D92K,Q131N)
  Entrez Gene: CDK7 (a.k.a. CAK, CAK1, CDKN7, HCAK, MO15, STK1, p39MO15); CDK2 (a.k.a. CDKN2, p33(CDK2))
  Tag / fusion protein: C3 protease cleavable GST tag (N terminal on insert)
Terms and licenses: Academic/Nonprofit Terms; Industry Terms: Not Available to Industry
How to cite: pET-30a (+)_CDK2-7 chimera (I10L,T14Q,V64I,K88E,K89V,D92K,Q131N) was a gift from Manjeet Mukherjee (Addgene plasmid # 217014 ; http://n2t.net/addgene:217014 ; RRID:Addgene_217014)
